>Addgene plasmid #104484 | pGP-CMV-jGCaMP7b | addgene full sequence | sequence record 200258 | Addgene NGS Result
CTTTTGCTCACATGTTCTTTCCTGCGTTATCCCCTGATTCTGTGGATAACCGTATTACCGCCATGCATTA
GTTATTAATAGTAATCAATTACGGGGTCATTAGTTCATAGCCCATATATGGAGTTCCGCGTTACATAACT
TACGGTAAATGGCCCGCCTGGCTGACCGCCCAACGACCCCCGCCCATTGACGTCAATAATGACGTATGTT
CCCATAGTAACGCCAATAGGGACTTTCCATTGACGTCAATGGGTGGAGTATTTACGGTAAACTGCCCACT
TGGCAGTACATCAAGTGTATCATATGCCAAGTACGCCCCCTATTGACGTCAATGACGGTAAATGGCCCGC
CTGGCATTATGCCCAGTACATGACCTTATGGGACTTTCCTACTTGGCAGTACATCTACGTATTAGTCATC
GCTATTACCATGGTGATGCGGTTTTGGCAGTACATCAATGGGCGTGGATAGCGGTTTGACTCACGGGGAT
TTCCAAGTCTCCACCCCATTGACGTCAATGGGAGTTTGTTTTGGCACCAAAATCAACGGGACTTTCCAAA
ATGTCGTAACAACTCCGCCCCATTGACGCAAATGGGCGGTAGGCGTGTACGGTGGGAGGTCTATATAAGC
AGAGCTGGTTTAGTGAACCGTCAGATCCGCTAGCGCTACCGGACTCAGATCTCGCCACCATGGGTTCTCA
TCATCATCATCATCATGGTATGGCTAGCATGACTGGTGGACAGCAAATGGGTCGGGATCTGTACGACGAT
GACGATAAGGATCTCGCCACCATGGTCGACTCATCACGTCGTAAGTGGAATAAGACAGGTCACGCAGTCA
GAGCTATAGGTCGGCTGAGCTCACTCGAGAACGTCTATATCAAGGCCGACAAGCAGAAGAACGGCATCAA
GGCGAACTTCAAGATCCGCCACAACATCGAGGACGGCGGCGTGCAGCTCGCCTACCACTACCAGCAGAAC
ACCCCCATCGGCGACGGCCCCGTGCTGCTGCCCGACAACCACTACCTGAGCGTGCAGTCCAAACTTTCGA
AAGACCCCAACGAGAAGCGCGATCACATGGTCCTGCTGGAGTTCGTGACCGCCGCCGGGATCACTCTCGG
CATGGACGAGCTGTACAAGGGCGGTACCGGAGGGAGCATGGTGAGCAAGGGCGAGGAGCTGTTCACCGGG
GTGGTGCCCATCCTGGTCGAGCTGGACGGCGACGTAAACGGCCACAAGTTCAGCGTGTCCGGCGAGGGTG
AGGGCGATGCCACCTACGGCAAGCTGACCCTGAAGTTCATCTGCACCACCGGCAAGCTGCCCGTGCCCTG
GCCCACCCTCGTGACCACCCTGACCTACGGCGTGCAGTGCTTCAGCCGCTACCCCGACCACATGAAGCAG
CACGACTTCTTCAAGTCCGCCATGCCCGAAGGCTACATCCAGGAGCGCACCATCTTCTTCAAGGACGACG
GCAACTACAAGACCCGCGCCGAGGTGAAGTTCGAGGGCGACACCCTGGTGAACCGCATCGAGCTTAAGGG
CATCGACTTCAAGGAGGACGGCAACATCCTGGGGCACAAGCTGGAGTACAACCCACCTGACCAACTGACT
GAAGAGCAGATCGCAGAATTTAAAGAGCTTTTCTCCCTATTTGACAAGGACGGGGATGGGACAATAACAA
CCAAGGAGCTGGGGACGGTGATGCGGTCTCTGGGGCAGAACCCCACAGAAGCAGAGCTGCAGGACATGAT
CAATGAAGTAGATGCCGACGGTGACGGCACAATCGACTTCCCTGAGTTCCTGACAATGTACGCAAGAAAA
ATGAAATACAGGGACACGGAAGAAGAAATTAGAGAAGCGTTCGGTGTGTTTGATAAGGATGGCAATGGCT
ACATCAGTGCAGCAGAGCTTCGCCACGTGATGACAAACCTTGGAGAGAAGTTAACAGATGAAGAGGTTGA
TGAAATGATCAGGGAAGCAGACATCGATGGGGATGGTCAGGTAAACTACGAAGAGTTTGTACAAATGATG
ACAGCGAAGTGAGCGGCCGCGACTCTAGATCATAATCAGCCATACCACATTTGTAGAGGTTTTACTTGCT
TTAAAAAACCTCCCACACCTCCCCCTGAACCTGAAACATAAAATGAATGCAATTGTTGTTGTTAACTTGT
TTATTGCAGCTTATAATGGTTACAAATAAAGCAATAGCATCACAAATTTCACAAATAAAGCATTTTTTTC
ACTGCATTCTAGTTGTGGTTTGTCCAAACTCATCAATGTATCTTAAGGCGTAAATTGTAAGCGTTAATAT
TTTGTTAAAATTCGCGTTAAATTTTTGTTAAATCAGCTCATTTTTTAACCAATAGGCCGAAATCGGCAAA
ATCCCTTATAAATCAAAAGAATAGACCGAGATAGGGT
[37 nt withheld, positions 2418-2454]
AAAGAACGTGGACTCCAACGTCAAAGG
[49 nt withheld, positions 2482-2530]
T
[91 nt withheld, positions 2532-2622]
G
[124 nt withheld, positions 2624-2747]
CAGGTGGCACTTTTCGGGGAAATGTGCGCGGAACCCCTATTTGTTTATTTTTCTAAATACATTCAAATAT
GTATCCGCTCATGAGACAATAACCCTGATAAATGCTTCAATAATATTGAAAAAGGAAGAGTCCTGAGGCG
GAAAGAACCAGCTGTGGAATGTGTGTCAGTTAGGGTGTGGAAAGTCCCCAGGCTCCCCAGCAGGCAGAAG
TATGCAAAGCATGCATCTCAATTAGTCAGCAACCAGGTGTGGAAAGTCCCCAGGCTCCCCAGCAGGCAGA
AGTATGCAAAGCATGCATCTCAATTAGTCAGCAACCATAGTCCCGCCCCTAACTCCGCCCATCCCGCCCC
TAACTCCGCCCAGTTCCGCCCATTCTCCGCCCCATGGCTGACTAATTTTTTTTATTTATGCAGAGGCCGA
GGCCGCCTCGGCCTCTGAGCTATTCCAGAAGTAGTGAGGAGGCTTTTTTGGAGGCCTAGGCTTTTGCAAA
GATCGATCAAGAGACAGGATGAGGATCGTTTCGCATGATTGAACAAGATGGATTGCACGCAGGTTCTCCG
GCCGCTTGGGTGGAGAGGCTATTCGGCTATGACTGGGCACAACAGACAATCGGCTGCTCTGATGCCGCCG
TGTTCCGGCTGTCAGCGCAGGGGCGCCCGGTTCTTTTTGTCAAGACCGACCTGTCCGGTGCCCTGAATGA
ACTGCAAGACGAGGCAGCGCGGCTATCGTGGCTGGCCACGACGGGCGTTCCTTGCGCAGCTGTGCTCGAC
GTTGTCACTGAAGCGGGAAGGGACTGGCTGCTATTGGGCGAAGTGCCGGGGCAGGATCTCCTGTCATCTC
ACCTTGCTCCTGCCGAGAAAGTATCCATCATGGCTGATGCAATGCGGCGGCTGCATACGCTTGATCCGGC
TACCTGCCCATTCGACCACCAAGCGAAACATCGCATCGAGCGAGCACGTACTCGGATGGAAGCCGGTCTT
GTCGATCAGGATGATCTGGACGAAGAGCATCAGGGGCTCGCGCCAGCCGAACTGTTCGCCAGGCTCAAGG
CGAGCATGCCCGACGGCGAGGATCTCGTCGTGACCCATGGCGATGCCTGCTTGCCGAATATCATGGTGGA
AAATGGCCGCTTTTCTGGATTCATCGACTGTGGCCGGCTGGGTGTGGCGGACCGCTATCAGGACATAGCG
TTGGCTACCCGTGATATTGCTGAAGAGCTTGGCGGCGAATGGGCTGACCGCTTCCTCGTGCTTTACGGTA
TCGCCGCTCCCGATTCGCAGCGCATCGCCTTCTATCGCCTTCTTGACGAGTTCTTCTGAGCGGGACTCTG
GGGTTCGAAATGACCGACCAAGCGACGCCCAACCTGCCATCACGAGATTTCGATTCCACCGCCGCCTTCT
ATGAAAGGTTGGGCTTCGGAATCGTTTTCCGGGACGCCGGCTGGATGATCCTCCAGCGCGGGGATCTCAT
GCTGGAGTTCTTCGCCCACCCTAGGGGGAGGCTAACTGAAACACGGAAGGAGACAATACCGGAAGGAACC
CGCGCTATGACGGCAATAAAAAGACAGAATAAAACGCACGGTGTTGGGTCGTTTGTTCATAAACGCGGGG
TTCGGTCCCAGGGCTGGCACTCTGTCGATACCCCACCGAGACCCCATTGGGGCCAATACGCCCGCGTTTC
TTCCTTTTCCCCACCCCACCCCCCAAGTTCGGGTGAAGGCCCAGGGCTCGCAGCCAACGTCGGGGCGGCA
GGCCCTGCCATAGCCTCAGGTTACTCATATATACTTTAGATTGATTTAAAACTTCATTTTTAATTTAAAA
GGATCTAGGTGAAGATCCTTTTTGATAATCTCATGACCAAAATCCCTTAACGTGAGTTTTCGTTCCACTG
AGCGTCAGACCCCGTAGAAAAGATCAAAGGATCTTCTTGAGATCCTTTTTTTCTGCGCGTAATCTGCTGC
TTGCAAACAAAAAAACCACCGCTACCAGCGGTGGTTTGTTTGCCGGATCAAGAGCTACCAACTCTTTTTC
CGAAGGTAACTGGCTTCAGCAGAGCGCAGATACCAAATACTGTTCTTCTAGTGTAGCCGTAGTTAGGCCA
CCACTTCAAGAACTCTGTAGCACCGCCTACATACCTCGCTCTGCTAATCCTGTTACCAGTGGCTGCTGCC
AGTGGCGATAAGTCGTGTCTTACCGGGTTGGACTCAAGACGATAGTTACCGGATAAGGCGCAGCGGTCGG
GCTGAACGGGGGGTTCGTGCACACAGCCCAGCTTGGAGCGAACGACCTACACCGAACTGAGATACCTACA
GCGTGAGCTATGAGAAAGCGCCACGCTTCCCGAAGGGAGAAAGGCGGACAGGTATCCGGTAAGCGGCAGG
GTCGGAACAGGAGAGCGCACGAGGGAGCTTCCAGGGGGAAACGCCTGGTATCTTTATAGTCCTGTCGGGT
TTCGCCACCTCTGACTTGAGCGTCGATTTTTGTGATGCTCGTCAGGGGGGCGGAGCCTATGGAAAAACGC
CAGCAACGCGGCCTTTTTACGGTTCCTGGCCTTTTGCTGGC
Features (pLannotate 1.2.2; 15 found; start..end, strand, type, name):
      2..61      +  rep_origin     RSF ori (fragment): Plasmids containing the RSF 1030 origin of replication can be propagated in E. coli cells that contain additional plasmids with compatible origins.
    129..432     +  enhancer       CMV enhancer: human cytomegalovirus immediate early enhancer
    433..636     +  promoter       CMV promoter: human cytomegalovirus (CMV) immediate early promoter
    659..684     +  misc_feature   MCS (fragment): multiple cloning site
    690..2042    +  CDS            GCaMP6f: improved fluorescent protein-based calcium sensor (Chen et al., 2013)
   2058..2141    +  CDS            large T antigen (fragment): large T antigen from SV40 (simian virus 40)
   2164..2285    +  polyA_signal   SV40 poly(A) signal: SV40 polyadenylation signal
   2319..2747    -  rep_origin     f1 ori (sequence partly withheld): f1 bacteriophage origin of replication; arrow indicates direction of (+) strand synthesis
   2774..2878    +  promoter       AmpR promoter: bla
   2880..3237    +  promoter       SV40 promoter: SV40 enhancer and early promoter
   3272..4066    +  CDS            NeoR/KanR: aminoglycoside phosphotransferase from Tn5; aph(3')-II (or nptII); confers resistance to neomycin, kanamycin, and G418 (Geneticin®)
   4087..4239    +  CDS            ble (fragment): BLE_KLEPN - Experimental evidence at protein level: Swiss-Prot protein existence level 1. Binding protein with a strong affinity to the bleomycin family of antibiotics. Binds to CL990; an antimitotic-antibiotic compound. From Klebsiella pneumoniae.
   4298..4345    +  polyA_signal   HSV TK poly(A) signal: herpes simplex virus thymidine kinase polyadenylation signal (Cole and Stacy, 1985)
   4436..4452    -  polyA_signal   bGH poly(A) signal (fragment): bovine growth hormone polyadenylation signal
   4674..5262    +  rep_origin     ori: high-copy-number ColE1/pMB1/pBR322/pUC origin of replication
