[The description below was written by a language model from this plasmid's Addgene catalogue record and pLannotate feature annotations shown in this document.]
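Description:
pGP-CMV-jGCaMP7b is a 5,308 bp mammalian expression plasmid on a pCMV backbone that drives the genetically encoded calcium indicator jGCaMP7b from the human cytomegalovirus immediate-early enhancer and promoter. It is propagated in E. coli as a high-copy plasmid through a ColE1/pUC-type origin and also carries an f1 phage origin. A single NeoR/KanR (Tn5 aminoglycoside phosphotransferase) gene serves both hosts. A bacterial bla-type promoter placed just upstream of an SV40 enhancer/early promoter allows kanamycin selection in bacteria and G418 selection in mammalian cells, with an HSV TK polyadenylation signal terminating the cassette. The short RSF ori, ble, bGH poly(A) and large T antigen fragments in the automated annotation appear to be partial matches to backbone sequence rather than functional elements.

The 1,353 bp insert lies between BglII and NotI sites downstream of the CMV promoter and is followed by an SV40 polyadenylation signal. The annotation software labels this reading frame GCaMP6f, its closest database match, but the catalogue identifies it as jGCaMP7b, a GCaMP3-lineage variant carrying a defined set of point substitutions. Like other GCaMPs, it combines jellyfish GFP sequence with calmodulin and a calmodulin-binding peptide (rat and chicken sources are recorded), so that calcium binding increases fluorescence. The protein also carries 6xHis, T7 epitope and Xpress tags. The plasmid is intended for transient or G418-selected expression of this ultrasensitive sensor in mammalian cells, for imaging calcium dynamics. The associated work focuses on activity in neuronal populations and small neuronal compartments.
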