Addgene plasmid #104484: pGP-CMV-jGCaMP7b
Purpose: Mammalian expression of ultrasensitive protein calcium sensor
Depositing lab: Douglas Kim & GENIE Project. Depositing organization: HHMI, Janelia Research Campus. Publication: High-performance calcium sensors for imaging activity in neuronal populations and microcompartments. Dana H, Sun Y, Mohar B, Hulse BK, Kerlin AM, Hasseman JP, Tsegaye G, Tsang A, Wong A, Patel R, Macklin JJ, Chen Y, Konnerth A, Jayaraman V, Looger LL, Schreiter ER, Svoboda K, Kim DS. Nat Methods. 2019 Jul;16(7):649-657. doi: 10.1038/s41592-019-0435-6. Epub 2019 Jun 17. PubMed 31209382.
Backbone
  Vector backbone: pCMV
  Total vector size (bp): 5308
  Vector type: Mammalian Expression
  Selectable markers: Neomycin (select with G418)
Growth in bacteria
  Bacterial resistance: Kanamycin, 50 μg/mL
  Growth temperature: 37°C
  Growth strain: DH5alpha
  Copy number: High Copy
Gene/Insert
  Gene/Insert name: jGCaMP7b (alt names: GCaMP3-T302P R303P A317L M374Y D380Y T381R S383T R392G; GCaMP3 variant 1561; Janelia GCaMP7)
  Species: R. norvegicus (rat), G. gallus (chicken); A. victoria (jellyfish)
  Insert size (bp): 1353
  Promoter: CMV
  Tag / fusion protein: T7 epitope, Xpress tag, 6xHis
  Cloning method: Restriction Enzyme; 5′ cloning site BglII (not destroyed); 3′ cloning site NotI (not destroyed)
  Sequencing primers: 5′ ATGGGAGTTTGTTTTGGC
Terms and licenses: Academic/Nonprofit Terms; Industry Terms: Not Available to Industry
Depositor comments: Please visit https://www.biorxiv.org/content/10.1101/434589v1 for bioRxiv preprint.
How to cite: pGP-CMV-jGCaMP7b was a gift from Douglas Kim & GENIE Project (Addgene plasmid # 104484 ; http://n2t.net/addgene:104484 ; RRID:Addgene_104484)
