>Addgene plasmid #104484 | pGP-CMV-jGCaMP7b | depositor partial sequence | sequence record 198043 | Insert
ATGGGTTCTCATCATCATCATCATCATGGTATGGCTAGCATGACTGGTGGACAGCAAATGGGTCGGGATC
TGTACGACGATGACGATAAGGATCTCGCCACCATGGTCGACTCATCACGTCGTAAGTGGAATAAGACAGG
TCACGCAGTCAGAGCTATAGGTCGGCTGAGCTCACTCGAGAACGTCTATATCAAGGCCGACAAGCAGAAG
AACGGCATCAAGGCGAACTTCAAGATCCGCCACAACATCGAGGACGGCGGCGTGCAGCTCGCCTACCACT
ACCAGCAGAACACCCCCATCGGCGACGGCCCCGTGCTGCTGCCCGACAACCACTACCTGAGCGTGCAGTC
CAAACTTTCGAAAGACCCCAACGAGAAGCGCGATCACATGGTCCTGCTGGAGTTCGTGACCGCCGCCGGG
ATCACTCTCGGCATGGACGAGCTGTACAAGGGCGGTACCGGAGGGAGCATGGTGAGCAAGGGCGAGGAGC
TGTTCACCGGGGTGGTGCCCATCCTGGTCGAGCTGGACGGCGACGTAAACGGCCACAAGTTCAGCGTGTC
CGGCGAGGGTGAGGGCGATGCCACCTACGGCAAGCTGACCCTGAAGTTCATCTGCACCACCGGCAAGCTG
CCCGTGCCCTGGCCCACCCTCGTGACCACCCTGACCTACGGCGTGCAGTGCTTCAGCCGCTACCCCGACC
ACATGAAGCAGCACGACTTCTTCAAGTCCGCCATGCCCGAAGGCTACATCCAGGAGCGCACCATCTTCTT
CAAGGACGACGGCAACTACAAGACCCGCGCCGAGGTGAAGTTCGAGGGCGACACCCTGGTGAACCGCATC
GAGCTTAAGGGCATCGACTTCAAGGAGGACGGCAACATCCTGGGGCACAAGCTGGAGTACAACCCACCTG
ACCAACTGACTGAAGAGCAGATCGCAGAATTTAAAGAGCTTTTCTCCCTATTTGACAAGGACGGGGATGG
GACAATAACAACCAAGGAGCTGGGGACGGTGATGCGGTCTCTGGGGCAGAACCCCACAGAAGCAGAGCTG
CAGGACATGATCAATGAAGTAGATGCCGACGGTGACGGCACAATCGACTTCCCTGAGTTCCTGACAATGT
ACGCAAGAAAAATGAAATACAGGGACACGGAAGAAGAAATTAGAGAAGCGTTCGGTGTGTTTGATAAGGA
TGGCAATGGCTACATCAGTGCAGCAGAGCTTCGCCACGTGATGACAAACCTTGGAGAGAAGTTAACAGAT
GAAGAGGTTGATGAAATGATCAGGGAAGCAGACATCGATGGGGATGGTCAGGTAAACTACGAAGAGTTTG
TACAAATGATGACAGCGAAG
